Addgene plasmid #90377: pLminP_Luc2P_RE36
Purpose: STAT4 - Stat4 gene reporter
Depositing lab: Ramnik Xavier. Depositing organization: Broad Institute. Publication: Simultaneous Pathway Activity Inference and Gene Expression Analysis Using RNA Sequencing. O'Connell DJ, Kolde R, Sooknah M, Graham DB, Sundberg TB, Latorre IJ, Mikkelsen TS, Xavier RJ. Cell Syst. 2016 May 25;2(5):323-34. doi: 10.1016/j.cels.2016.04.011. Epub 2016 May 19. PubMed 27211859.
Backbone
  Vector backbone: pLenti7.3
  Backbone manufacturer: Thermo Fisher
  Backbone size w/o insert (bp): 7251
  Total vector size (bp): 9293
  Vector type: Lentiviral
  Selectable markers: eGFP
Growth in bacteria
  Bacterial resistance: Ampicillin, 100 μg/mL
  Growth temperature: 37°C
  Growth strain: NEB Stable
  Copy number: High Copy
Gene/Insert
  Gene/Insert name: Firefly luciferase (alt name: Luc2P)
  Species: P. pyralis
  Insert size (bp): 1776
  Promoter: STAT4
  Cloning method: Gibson Cloning
  Sequencing primers: 5′ GGTACAGTGCAGGGGAAAGA
Resource information
  A portion of this plasmid was derived from a plasmid made by: pGL4.29 reporter vector (Promega)
Terms and licenses: Academic/Nonprofit Terms; Industry Terms: Not Available to Industry
How to cite: pLminP_Luc2P_RE36 was a gift from Ramnik Xavier (Addgene plasmid # 90377 ; http://n2t.net/addgene:90377 ; RRID:Addgene_90377)
