[The description below was written by a language model from this plasmid's Addgene catalogue record and pLannotate feature annotations shown in this document.]
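Description:
pLminP_Luc2P_RE36 is a lentiviral transcriptional reporter built on the pLenti7.3 backbone and designed to read out STAT4 pathway activity. It is propagated in E. coli through a high-copy ColE1/pUC-type origin with ampicillin selection (AmpR/β-lactamase), and also carries an f1 origin and remnants of a lac/T7/T3 cloning region. The viral portion follows a third-generation, self-inactivating layout. An RSV promoter fused to a truncated HIV-1 5' LTR drives genomic RNA production in packaging cells, followed by the Ψ packaging signal, RRE for Rev-dependent export and cPPT/CTS. A ΔU3 3' LTR removes LTR promoter activity after integration, so it should not interfere with the internal reporter.

The payload is a minimal TATA-box promoter (minP) with low basal activity placed upstream of Luc2P, the synthetic firefly luc2 luciferase fused to an hPEST degradation sequence. The PEST tag shortens the protein's half-life so that signal tracks changes in transcription more closely. The catalogue lists the promoter as "STAT4", and the reporter portion derives from a pGL4.29-type vector. The STAT4 response element itself is not annotated in the feature table, though it presumably lies in the unannotated stretch between cPPT/CTS and minP. A WPRE follows the reporter to enhance transcript expression. Downstream, an SV40 promoter constitutively expresses Emerald GFP, which marks transduced cells in place of a drug-selection marker.

The sequenced record (9,222 nt) is slightly shorter than the stated total size (9,293 bp). The "RE36" name and the associated study suggest that it belongs to a series of response-element reporters used to infer pathway activity.
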