Features (pLannotate 1.2.2; 28 found; start..end, strand, type, name):
      1..227     +  promoter       RSV promoter: Rous sarcoma virus enhancer/promoter
    228..408     +  LTR            5' LTR (truncated): truncated 5' long terminal repeat (LTR) from HIV-1
    455..580     +  misc_feature   HIV-1 Ψ: packaging signal of human immunodeficiency virus type 1
    564..927     +  CDS            HIV-1 gag (fragment): gag protein from human immunodeficiency virus 1; gag
   1073..1306    +  misc_feature   RRE: The Rev response element (RRE) of HIV-1 allows for Rev-dependent mRNA export from the nucleus to the cytoplasm.
   1683..1783    +  CDS            Rev (fragment): human immunodeficiency virus 1 (HIV-1) Rev protein; rev; enhances nuclear export of unspliced and incompletely spliced viral mRNAs
   1802..1919    +  misc_feature   cPPT/CTS: central polypurine tract and central termination sequence of HIV-1
   2052..2083    +  promoter       minP: minimal TATA-box promoter with low basal activity
   2116..3765    +  CDS            luciferase: firefly luciferase synthetic luc2 version of the luciferase gene
   3769..3888    +  CDS            hPEST: PEST degradation sequence from mouse ornithine decarboxylase human codon-optimized
   3980..4568    +  misc_feature   WPRE: woodchuck hepatitis virus posttranscriptional regulatory element
   4583..4899    +  promoter       SV40 promoter: SV40 enhancer and early promoter
   4950..5669    +  CDS            EmGFP: Emerald GFP mammalian codon-optimized
   5668..5739    +  CDS            nef (fragment): NEF_HV1Z2 - Experimental evidence at protein level: Swiss-Prot protein existence level 1. Extracellular Nef protein targets CD4(+) T-lymphocytes for apoptosis by interacting with CXCR4 surface receptors. From Human immunodeficiency virus type 1 group M subtype D (isolate Z2/CDC-Z34) (HIV-1).
   5741..5974    +  LTR            3' LTR (ΔU3): self-inactivating 3' long terminal repeat (LTR) from HIV-1
   6046..6167    +  polyA_signal   SV40 poly(A) signal: SV40 polyadenylation signal
   6207..6342    +  rep_origin     SV40 ori: SV40 origin of replication
   6363..6381    -  promoter       T7 promoter: promoter for bacteriophage T7 RNA polymerase
   6389..6544    +  CDS            lacZα (fragment): LacZα fragment of β-galactosidase; lacZ fragment
   6549..6977    +  rep_origin     f1 ori (sequence partly withheld): f1 bacteriophage origin of replication; arrow indicates direction of (+) strand synthesis
   7030..7134    +  promoter       AmpR promoter: bla
   7135..7995    +  CDS            AmpR: β-lactamase; bla; confers resistance to ampicillin, carbenicillin, and related antibiotics
   8166..8754    +  rep_origin     ori: high-copy-number ColE1/pMB1/pBR322/pUC origin of replication
   8937..9029    +  CDS            lacI (fragment): lac repressor; lacI; The lac repressor binds to the lac operator to inhibit transcription in E. coli. This inhibition can be relieved by adding lactose or isopropyl-β-D-thiogalactopyranoside (IPTG).
   9042..9063    +  protein_bind   CAP binding site: CAP binding activates transcription in the presence of cAMP. E. coli catabolite activator protein
   9078..9108    +  promoter       lac promoter: promoter for the E. coli lac operon
   9116..9132    +  protein_bind   lac operator: The lac repressor binds to the lac operator to inhibit transcription in E. coli. This inhibition can be relieved by adding lactose or isopropyl-β-D-thiogalactopyranoside (IPTG). lac repressor encoded by lacI
   9177..9195    +  promoter       T3 promoter: promoter for bacteriophage T3 RNA polymerase
>Addgene plasmid #90377 | pLminP_Luc2P_RE36 | addgene full sequence | sequence record 488730 | Addgene NGS Result
TGTAGTCTTATGCAATACTCTTGTAGTCTTGCAACATGGTAACGATGAGTTAGCAACATGCCTTACAAGG
AGAGAAAAAGCACCGTGCATGCCGATTGGTGGAAGTAAGGTGGTACGATCGTGCCTTATTAGGAAGGCAA
CAGACGGGTCTGACATGGATTGGACGAACCACTGAATTGCCGCATTGCAGAGATATTGTATTTAAGTGCC
TAGCTCGATACATAAACGGGTCTCTCTGGTTAGACCAGATCTGAGCCTGGGAGCTCTCTGGCTAACTAGG
GAACCCACTGCTTAAGCCTCAATAAAGCTTGCCTTGAGTGCTTCAAGTAGTGTGTGCCCGTCTGTTGTGT
GACTCTGGTAACTAGAGATCCCTCAGACCCTTTTAGTCAGTGTGGAAAATCTCTAGCAGTGGCGCCCGAA
CAGGGACTTGAAAGCGAAAGGGAAACCAGAGGAGCTCTCTCGACGCAGGACTCGGCTTGCTGAAGCGCGC
ACGGCAAGAGGCGAGGGGCGGCGACTGGTGAGTACGCCAAAAATTTTGACTAGCGGAGGCTAGAAGGAGA
GAGATGGGTGCGAGAGCGTCAGTATTAAGCGGGGGAGAATTAGATCGCGATGGGAAAAAATTCGGTTAAG
GCCAGGGGGAAAGAAAAAATATAAATTAAAACATATAGTATGGGCAAGCAGGGAGCTAGAACGATTCGCA
GTTAATCCTGGCCTGTTAGAAACATCAGAAGGCTGTAGACAAATACTGGGACAGCTACAACCATCCCTTC
AGACAGGATCAGAAGAACTTAGATCATTATATAATACAGTAGCAACCCTCTATTGTGTGCATCAAAGGAT
AGAGATAAAAGACACCAAGGAAGCTTTAGACAAGATAGAGGAAGAGCAAAACAAAAGTAAGACCACCGCA
CAGCAAGCGGCCGCTGATCTTCAGACCTGGAGGAGGAGATATGAGGGACAATTGGAGAAGTGAATTATAT
AAATATAAAGTAGTAAAAATTGAACCATTAGGAGTAGCACCCACCAAGGCAAAGAGAAGAGTGGTGCAGA
GAGAAAAAAGAGCAGTGGGAATAGGAGCTTTGTTCCTTGGGTTCTTGGGAGCAGCAGGAAGCACTATGGG
CGCAGCGTCAATGACGCTGACGGTACAGGCCAGACAATTATTGTCTGGTATAGTGCAGCAGCAGAACAAT
TTGCTGAGGGCTATTGAGGCGCAACAGCATCTGTTGCAACTCACAGTCTGGGGCATCAAGCAGCTCCAGG
CAAGAATCCTGGCTGTGGAAAGATACCTAAAGGATCAACAGCTCCTGGGGATTTGGGGTTGCTCTGGAAA
ACTCATTTGCACCACTGCTGTGCCTTGGAATGCTAGTTGGAGTAATAAATCTCTGGAACAGATTTGGAAT
CACACGACCTGGATGGAGTGGGACAGAGAAATTAACAATTACACAAGCTTAATACACTCCTTAATTGAAG
AATCGCAAAACCAGCAAGAAAAGAATGAACAAGAATTATTGGAATTAGATAAATGGGCAAGTTTGTGGAA
TTGGTTTAACATAACAAATTGGCTGTGGTATATAAAATTATTCATAATGATAGTAGGAGGCTTGGTAGGT
TTAAGAATAGTTTTTGCTGTACTTTCTATAGTGAATAGAGTTAGGCAGGGATATTCACCATTATCGTTTC
AGACCCACCTCCCAACCCCGAGGGGACCCGACAGGCCCGAAGGAATAGAAGAAGAAGGTGGAGAGAGAGA
CAGAGACAGATCCATTCGATTAGTGAACGGATCTCGACGGTATCGGTTAACTTTTAAAAGAAAAGGGGGG
ATTGGGGGGTACAGTGCAGGGGAAAGAATAGTAGACATAATAGCAACAGACATACAAACTAAAGAATTAC
AAAAACAAATTACAAAAATTCAAAATTTTATCGATCGCACCAGCGTGTGGATCCTAGAGCCTGATTTCCC
CGAAATGATGAGCTAGCTAGAGCCTGATTTCCCCGAAATGATGAGCTAGGATCCGAGAACAGATCTGGCC
TCGGCGGCCAAGCTTAGACACTAGAGGGTATATAATGGAAGCTCGACTTCCAGCTTGGCAATCCGGTACT
GTTGGTAAAGCCACCATGGAAGATGCCAAAAACATTAAGAAGGGCCCAGCGCCATTCTACCCACTCGAAG
ACGGGACCGCCGGCGAGCAGCTGCACAAAGCCATGAAGCGCTACGCCCTGGTGCCCGGCACCATCGCCTT
TACCGACGCACATATCGAGGTGGACATTACCTACGCCGAGTACTTCGAGATGAGCGTTCGGCTGGCAGAA
GCTATGAAGCGCTATGGGCTGAATACAAACCATCGGATCGTGGTGTGCAGCGAGAATAGCTTGCAGTTCT
TCATGCCCGTGTTGGGTGCCCTGTTCATCGGTGTGGCTGTGGCCCCAGCTAACGACATCTACAACGAGCG
CGAGCTGCTGAACAGCATGGGCATCAGCCAGCCCACCGTCGTATTCGTGAGCAAGAAAGGGCTGCAAAAG
ATCCTCAACGTGCAAAAGAAGCTACCGATCATACAAAAGATCATCATCATGGATAGCAAGACCGACTACC
AGGGCTTCCAAAGCATGTACACCTTCGTGACTTCCCATTTGCCACCCGGCTTCAACGAGTACGACTTCGT
GCCCGAGAGCTTCGACCGGGACAAAACCATCGCCCTGATCATGAACAGTAGTGGCAGTACCGGATTGCCC
AAGGGCGTAGCCCTACCGCACCGCACCGCTTGTGTCCGATTCAGTCATGCCCGCGACCCCATCTTCGGCA
ACCAGATCATCCCCGACACCGCTATCCTCAGCGTGGTGCCATTTCACCACGGCTTCGGCATGTTCACCAC
GCTGGGCTACTTGATCTGCGGCTTTCGGGTCGTGCTCATGTACCGCTTCGAGGAGGAGCTATTCTTGCGC
AGCTTGCAAGACTATAAGATTCAATCTGCCCTGCTGGTGCCCACACTATTTAGCTTCTTCGCTAAGAGCA
CTCTCATCGACAAGTACGACCTAAGCAACTTGCACGAGATCGCCAGCGGCGGGGCGCCGCTCAGCAAGGA
GGTAGGTGAGGCCGTGGCCAAACGCTTCCACCTACCAGGCATCCGCCAGGGCTACGGCCTGACAGAAACA
ACCAGCGCCATTCTGATCACCCCCGAAGGGGACGACAAGCCTGGCGCAGTAGGCAAGGTGGTGCCCTTCT
TCGAGGCTAAGGTGGTGGACTTGGACACCGGTAAGACACTGGGTGTGAACCAGCGCGGCGAGCTGTGCGT
CCGTGGCCCCATGATCATGAGCGGCTACGTTAACAACCCCGAGGCTACAAACGCTCTCATCGACAAGGAC
GGCTGGCTGCACAGCGGCGACATCGCCTACTGGGACGAGGACGAGCACTTCTTCATCGTGGACCGGCTGA
AGAGCCTGATCAAATACAAGGGCTACCAGGTAGCCCCAGCCGAACTGGAGAGCATCCTGCTGCAACACCC
CAACATCTTCGACGCCGGGGTCGCCGGCCTGCCCGACGACGATGCCGGCGAGCTGCCCGCCGCAGTCGTC
GTGCTGGAACACGGTAAAACCATGACCGAGAAGGAGATCGTGGACTATGTGGCCAGCCAGGTTACAACCG
CCAAGAAGCTGCGCGGTGGTGTTGTGTTCGTGGACGAGGTGCCTAAAGGACTGACCGGCAAGTTGGACGC
CCGCAAGATCCGCGAGATTCTCATTAAGGCCAAGAAGGGCGGCAAGATCGCCGTGAATTCTCACGGCTTC
CCTCCCGAGGTGGAGGAGCAGGCCGCCGGCACCCTGCCCATGAGCTGCGCCCAGGAGAGCGGCATGGATA
GACACCCTGCTGCTTGCGCCAGCGCCAGGATCAACGTCTAAGGCCGCGACTCTAGAACGCGTCACTGCGG
CTAAGCTTAGTAAGGCTTTGACTACAGACATCAGCGCGTACCGGTTAGTAATGATCGACAATCAACCTCT
GGATTACAAAATTTGTGAAAGATTGACTGGTATTCTTAACTATGTTGCTCCTTTTACGCTATGTGGATAC
GCTGCTTTAATGCCTTTGTATCATGCTATTGCTTCCCGTATGGCTTTCATTTTCTCCTCCTTGTATAAAT
CCTGGTTGCTGTCTCTTTATGAGGAGTTGTGGCCCGTTGTCAGGCAACGTGGCGTGGTGTGCACTGTGTT
TGCTGACGCAACCCCCACTGGTTGGGGCATTGCCACCACCTGTCAGCTCCTTTCCGGGACTTTCGCTTTC
CCCCTCCCTATTGCCACGGCGGAACTCATCGCCGCCTGCCTTGCCCGCTGCTGGACAGGGGCTCGGCTGT
TGGGCACTGACAATTCCGTGGTGTTGTCGGGGAAGCTGACGTCCTTTCCATGGCTGCTCGCCTGTGTTGC
CACCTGGATTCTGCGCGGGACGTCCTTCTGCTACGTCCCTTCGGCCCTCAATCCAGCGGACCTTCCTTCC
CGCGGCCTGCTGCCGGCTCTGCGGCCTCTTCCGCGTCTTCGCCTTCGCCCTCAGACGAGTCGGATCTCCC
TTTGGGCCGCCTCCCCGCCTGGCGATGGTACCGGTGTGGAAAGTCCCCAGGCTCCCCAGCAGGCAGAAGT
ATGCAAAGCATGCATCTCAATTAGTCAGCAACCAGGTGTGGAAAGTCCCCAGGCTCCCCAGCAGGCAGAA
GTATGCAAAGCATGCATCTCAATTAGTCAGCAACCATAGTCCCGCCCCTAACTCCGCCCATCCCGCCCCT
AACTCCGCCCAGTTCCGCCCATTCTCCGCCCCATGGCTGACTAATTTTTTTTATTTATGCAGAGGCCGAG
GCCGCCTCTGCCTCTGAGCTATTCCAGAAGTAGTGAGGAGGCTTTTTTGGAGGCCTAGGCTTTTGCAAAA
AGCTCCCGGGAGCTTGTATATCCATTTTCGGATCTGATCAGCACCTAGCATGGTGAGCAAGGGCGAGGAG
CTGTTCACCGGGGTGGTGCCCATCCTGGTCGAGCTGGACGGCGACGTAAACGGCCACAAGTTCAGCGTGT
CCGGCGAGGGCGAGGGCGATGCCACCTACGGCAAGCTGACCCTGAAGTTCATCTGCACCACCGGCAAGCT
GCCCGTGCCCTGGCCCACCCTCGTGACCACCTTCACCTACGGCGTGCAGTGCTTCGCCCGCTACCCCGAC
CACATGAAGCAGCACGACTTCTTCAAGTCCGCCATGCCCGAAGGCTACGTCCAGGAGCGCACCATCTTCT
TCAAGGACGACGGCAACTACAAGACCCGCGCCGAGGTGAAGTTCGAGGGCGACACCCTGGTGAACCGCAT
CGAGCTGAAGGGCATCGACTTCAAGGAGGACGGCAACATCCTGGGGCACAAGCTGGAGTACAACTACAAC
AGCCACAAGGTCTATATCACCGCCGACAAGCAGAAGAACGGCATCAAGGTGAACTTCAAGACCCGCCACA
ACATCGAGGACGGCAGCGTGCAGCTCGCCGACCACTACCAGCAGAACACCCCCATCGGCGACGGCCCCGT
GCTGCTGCCCGACAACCACTACCTGAGCACCCAGTCCGCCCTGAGCAAAGACCCCAACGAGAAGCGCGAT
CACATGGTCCTGCTGGAGTTCGTGACCGCCGCCGGGATCACTCTCGGCATGGACGAGCTGTACAAGTAAG
GTACCTTTAAGACCAATGACTTACAAGGCAGCTGTAGATCTTAGCCACTTTTTAAAAGAAAAGGGGGGAC
TGGAAGGGCTAATTCACTCCCAACGAAGACAAGATCTGCTTTTTGCTTGTACTGGGTCTCTCTGGTTAGA
CCAGATCTGAGCCTGGGAGCTCTCTGGCTAACTAGGGAACCCACTGCTTAAGCCTCAATAAAGCTTGCCT
TGAGTGCTTCAAGTAGTGTGTGCCCGTCTGTTGTGTGACTCTGGTAACTAGAGATCCCTCAGACCCTTTT
AGTCAGTGTGGAAAATCTCTAGCAGTAGTAGTTCATGTCATCTTATTATTCAGTATTTATAACTTGCAAA
GAAATGAATATCAGAGAGTGAGAGGAACTTGTTTATTGCAGCTTATAATGGTTACAAATAAAGCAATAGC
ATCACAAATTTCACAAATAAAGCATTTTTTTCACTGCATTCTAGTTGTGGTTTGTCCAAACTCATCAATG
TATCTTATCATGTCTGGCTCTAGCTATCCCGCCCCTAACTCCGCCCATCCCGCCCCTAACTCCGCCCAGT
TCCGCCCATTCTCCGCCCCATGGCTGACTAATTTTTTTTATTTATGCAGAGGCCGAGGCCGCCTCGGCCT
CTGAGCTATTCCAGAAGTAGTGAGGAGGCTTTTTTGGAGGCCTAGGGACGTACCCAATTCGCCCTATAGT
GAGTCGTATTACGCGCGCTCACTGGCCGTCGTTTTACAACGTCGTGACTGGGAAAACCCTGGCGTTACCC
AACTTAATCGCCTTGCAGCACATCCCCCTTTCGCCAGCTGGCGTAATAGCGAAGAGGCCCGCACCGATCG
CCCTTCCCAACAGTTGCGCAGCCTGAATGGCGAATGGG
[124 nt withheld, positions 6549-6672]
C
[91 nt withheld, positions 6674-6764]
A
[49 nt withheld, positions 6766-6814]
CCTTTGACGTTGGAGTCCACGTTCTTT
[37 nt withheld, positions 6842-6878]
ACCCTATCTCGGTCTATTCTTTTGATTTATAAGGGATTTTGCCGATTTCGGCCTATTGGTTAAAAAATGA
GCTGATTTAACAAAAATTTAACGCGAATTTTAACAAAATATTAACGCTTACAATTTAGGTGGCACTTTTC
GGGGAAATGTGCGCGGAACCCCTATTTGTTTATTTTTCTAAATACATTCAAATATGTATCCGCTCATGAG
ACAATAACCCTGATAAATGCTTCAATAATATTGAAAAAGGAAGAGTATGAGTATTCAACATTTCCGTGTC
GCCCTTATTCCCTTTTTTGCGGCATTTTGCCTTCCTGTTTTTGCTCACCCAGAAACGCTGGTGAAAGTAA
AAGATGCTGAAGATCAGTTGGGTGCACGAGTGGGTTACATCGAACTGGATCTCAACAGCGGTAAGATCCT
TGAGAGTTTTCGCCCCGAAGAACGTTTTCCAATGATGAGCACTTTTAAAGTTCTGCTATGTGGCGCGGTA
TTATCCCGTATTGACGCCGGGCAAGAGCAACTCGGTCGCCGCATACACTATTCTCAGAATGACTTGGTTG
AGTACTCACCAGTCACAGAAAAGCATCTTACGGATGGCATGACAGTAAGAGAATTATGCAGTGCTGCCAT
AACCATGAGTGATAACACTGCGGCCAACTTACTTCTGACAACGATCGGAGGACCGAAGGAGCTAACCGCT
TTTTTGCACAACATGGGGGATCATGTAACTCGCCTTGATCGTTGGGAACCGGAGCTGAATGAAGCCATAC
CAAACGACGAGCGTGACACCACGATGCCTGTAGCAATGGCAACAACGTTGCGCAAACTATTAACTGGCGA
ACTACTTACTCTAGCTTCCCGGCAACAATTAATAGACTGGATGGAGGCGGATAAAGTTGCAGGACCACTT
CTGCGCTCGGCCCTTCCGGCTGGCTGGTTTATTGCTGATAAATCTGGAGCCGGTGAGCGTGGGTCTCGCG
GTATCATTGCAGCACTGGGGCCAGATGGTAAGCCCTCCCGTATCGTAGTTATCTACACGACGGGGAGTCA
GGCAACTATGGATGAACGAAATAGACAGATCGCTGAGATAGGTGCCTCACTGATTAAGCATTGGTAACTG
TCAGACCAAGTTTACTCATATATACTTTAGATTGATTTAAAACTTCATTTTTAATTTAAAAGGATCTAGG
TGAAGATCCTTTTTGATAATCTCATGACCAAAATCCCTTAACGTGAGTTTTCGTTCCACTGAGCGTCAGA
CCCCGTAGAAAAGATCAAAGGATCTTCTTGAGATCCTTTTTTTCTGCGCGTAATCTGCTGCTTGCAAACA
AAAAAACCACCGCTACCAGCGGTGGTTTGTTTGCCGGATCAAGAGCTACCAACTCTTTTTCCGAAGGTAA
CTGGCTTCAGCAGAGCGCAGATACCAAATACTGTTCTTCTAGTGTAGCCGTAGTTAGGCCACCACTTCAA
GAACTCTGTAGCACCGCCTACATACCTCGCTCTGCTAATCCTGTTACCAGTGGCTGCTGCCAGTGGCGAT
AAGTCGTGTCTTACCGGGTTGGACTCAAGACGATAGTTACCGGATAAGGCGCAGCGGTCGGGCTGAACGG
GGGGTTCGTGCACACAGCCCAGCTTGGAGCGAACGACCTACACCGAACTGAGATACCTACAGCGTGAGCT
ATGAGAAAGCGCCACGCTTCCCGAAGGGAGAAAGGCGGACAGGTATCCGGTAAGCGGCAGGGTCGGAACA
GGAGAGCGCACGAGGGAGCTTCCAGGGGGAAACGCCTGGTATCTTTATAGTCCTGTCGGGTTTCGCCACC
TCTGACTTGAGCGTCGATTTTTGTGATGCTCGTCAGGGGGGCGGAGCCTATGGAAAAACGCCAGCAACGC
GGCCTTTTTACGGTTCCTGGCCTTTTGCTGGCCTTTTGCTCACATGTTCTTTCCTGCGTTATCCCCTGAT
TCTGTGGATAACCGTATTACCGCCTTTGAGTGAGCTGATACCGCTCGCCGCAGCCGAACGACCGAGCGCA
GCGAGTCAGTGAGCGAGGAAGCGGAAGAGCGCCCAATACGCAAACCGCCTCTCCCCGCGCGTTGGCCGAT
TCATTAATGCAGCTGGCACGACAGGTTTCCCGACTGGAAAGCGGGCAGTGAGCGCAACGCAATTAATGTG
AGTTAGCTCACTCATTAGGCACCCCAGGCTTTACACTTTATGCTTCCGGCTCGTATGTTGTGTGGAATTG
TGAGCGGATAACAATTTCACACAGGAAACAGCTATGACCATGATTACGCCAAGCGCGCAATTAACCCTCA
CTAAAGGGAACAAAAGCTGGAGCTGCAAGCTTAA
